Addgene plasmid #80439: pSc1-DD
Purpose: Expresses eGFP with ecDHFR along with an U6 promoter driven gRNA which cleaves the plasmid in-cell
Depositing lab: Ervin Welker. Depositing organization: HUN-REN Biological Research Centre Szeged (HUN-REN Szegedi Biológiai Kutatóközpont). Publication: A convenient method to pre-screen candidate guide RNAs for CRISPR/Cas9 gene editing by NHEJ-mediated integration of a 'self-cleaving' GFP-expression plasmid. Talas A, Kulcsar PI, Weinhardt N, Borsy A, Toth E, Szebenyi K, Krausz SL, Huszar K, Vida I, Sturm A, Gordos B, Hoffmann OI, Bencsura P, Nyeste A, Ligeti Z, Fodor E, Welker E. DNA Res. 2017 Jun 30. doi: 10.1093/dnares/dsx029. PubMed 28679166.
Backbone
  Vector backbone: pEGFP-C1
  Backbone manufacturer: Clonetech
  Backbone size w/o insert (bp): 4731
  Total vector size (bp): 5638
  Vector type: Mammalian Expression, CRISPR
  Selectable markers: Neomycin (select with G418)
Growth in bacteria
  Bacterial resistance: Kanamycin, 50 μg/mL
  Growth temperature: 37°C
  Growth strain: DH5alpha
  Copy number: High Copy
Gene/Insert 1
  Gene/Insert name: sp Cas9 gRNA (alt name: Streptococcus pyogenes guideRNA)
  Species: Streptococcus pyogenes
  Insert size (bp): 76
  Promoter: U6
  Cloning method: Gibson Cloning
  Sequencing primers: 5′ ACCGCTTCCTCGTGCTTTAC; 3′ CACGTTAAGGGATTTTGGTCA
Gene/Insert 2
  Gene/Insert name: eGFP (alt name: enhanced green fluorescent protein)
  Insert size (bp): 717
  Promoter: CMV
  Tag / fusion protein: E. coli dihydrofolate reductase (N terminal on insert)
  Cloning method: Unknown
  Sequencing primers: 5′ CAACGGGACTTTCCAAAATG; 3′ AGCTGCAATAAACAAGTT
Terms and licenses: Academic/Nonprofit Terms; Industry Terms: Not Available to Industry
How to cite: pSc1-DD was a gift from Ervin Welker (Addgene plasmid # 80439 ; http://n2t.net/addgene:80439 ; RRID:Addgene_80439)
