[The description below was written by a language model from this plasmid's Addgene catalogue record and pLannotate feature annotations shown in this document.]
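Description:
pSc1-DD is a 5,638 bp mammalian expression and CRISPR plasmid built on the pEGFP-C1 backbone. It replicates in E. coli from a high-copy ColE1/pUC-type origin and also carries an f1 phage origin. A single NeoR/KanR (Tn5 aminoglycoside phosphotransferase) cassette serves both hosts. The bacterial bla-type promoter drives kanamycin resistance in E. coli, while the SV40 enhancer/early promoter, paired with the HSV TK polyadenylation signal, allows G418 selection in mammalian cells. Short annotated fragments (ble, bGH poly(A), RSF ori, SV40 large T antigen) appear to be backbone remnants or partial matches rather than functional parts.

The plasmid carries two expression units. In the first, the CMV immediate-early enhancer and promoter drive EGFP fused at its N terminus to E. coli dihydrofolate reductase (ecDHFR), followed by the residual multiple cloning site and the SV40 poly(A) signal. The "DD" in the name suggests that the ecDHFR moiety acts as a destabilising domain, a common use of this protein for controlling the stability of a fused partner, but the record does not say so explicitly. In the second unit, a human U6 RNA polymerase III promoter transcribes a Streptococcus pyogenes Cas9 guide RNA consisting of a spacer and the 76 nt scaffold. According to the stated purpose, this guide targets the plasmid itself, so the plasmid is cleaved and linearised inside the cell when Cas9 is present. No Cas9 coding sequence is annotated, so the nuclease must be supplied separately. The associated publication describes using such "self-cleaving" GFP plasmids to pre-screen candidate guide RNAs. The linearised plasmid integrates by NHEJ at genomic sites cut by a test guide, and GFP expression provides the readout.
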