Features (pLannotate 1.2.2; 18 found; start..end, strand, type, name):
     61..364     +  enhancer       CMV enhancer: human cytomegalovirus immediate early enhancer
    365..568     +  promoter       CMV promoter: human cytomegalovirus (CMV) immediate early promoter
    613..1088    +  CDS            ecDHFR (fragment): E. coli dihydrofolate reductase; folA
   1136..1852    +  CDS            EGFP: the original enhanced GFP (Yang et al., 1996) mammalian codon-optimized
   1852..1917    +  misc_feature   MCS: multiple cloning site
   1934..2018    +  CDS            large T antigen (fragment): large T antigen from SV40 (simian virus 40)
   2041..2162    +  polyA_signal   SV40 poly(A) signal: SV40 polyadenylation signal
   2196..2624    -  rep_origin     f1 ori (sequence partly withheld): f1 bacteriophage origin of replication; arrow indicates direction of (+) strand synthesis
   2651..2755    +  promoter       AmpR promoter: bla
   2757..3114    +  promoter       SV40 promoter: SV40 enhancer and early promoter
   3149..3943    +  CDS            NeoR/KanR: aminoglycoside phosphotransferase from Tn5; aph(3')-II (or nptII); confers resistance to neomycin, kanamycin, and G418 (Geneticin®)
   3964..4116    +  CDS            ble (fragment): BLE_KLEPN - Experimental evidence at protein level: Swiss-Prot protein existence level 1. Binding protein with a strong affinity to the bleomycin family of antibiotics. Binds to CL990; an antimitotic-antibiotic compound. From Klebsiella pneumoniae.
   4175..4222    +  polyA_signal   HSV TK poly(A) signal: herpes simplex virus thymidine kinase polyadenylation signal (Cole and Stacy, 1985)
   4271..4507    +  promoter       U6 promoter: RNA polymerase III promoter for human U6 snRNA
   4536..4611    +  misc_RNA       gRNA scaffold: guide RNA scaffold for the Streptococcus pyogenes CRISPR/Cas9 system
   4664..4680    -  polyA_signal   bGH poly(A) signal (fragment): bovine growth hormone polyadenylation signal
   4902..5490    +  rep_origin     ori: high-copy-number ColE1/pMB1/pBR322/pUC origin of replication
   5581..5631    +  rep_origin     RSF ori (fragment): Plasmids containing the RSF 1030 origin of replication can be propagated in E. coli cells that contain additional plasmids with compatible origins.
>Addgene plasmid #80439 | pSc1-DD | depositor full sequence | sequence record 151455 | pSc1-DD sequence 5638 bps
TAGTTATTAATAGTAATCAATTACGGGGTCATTAGTTCATAGCCCATATATGGAGTTCCGCGTTACATAA
CTTACGGTAAATGGCCCGCCTGGCTGACCGCCCAACGACCCCCGCCCATTGACGTCAATAATGACGTATG
TTCCCATAGTAACGCCAATAGGGACTTTCCATTGACGTCAATGGGTGGAGTATTTACGGTAAACTGCCCA
CTTGGCAGTACATCAAGTGTATCATATGCCAAGTACGCCCCCTATTGACGTCAATGACGGTAAATGGCCC
GCCTGGCATTATGCCCAGTACATGACCTTATGGGACTTTCCTACTTGGCAGTACATCTACGTATTAGTCA
TCGCTATTACCATGGTGATGCGGTTTTGGCAGTACATCAATGGGCGTGGATAGCGGTTTGACTCACGGGG
ATTTCCAAGTCTCCACCCCATTGACGTCAATGGGAGTTTGTTTTGGCACCAAAATCAACGGGACTTTCCA
AAATGTCGTAACAACTCCGCCCCATTGACGCAAATGGGCGGTAGGCGTGTACGGTGGGAGGTCTATATAA
GCAGAGCTGGTTTAGTGAACCGTCAGATCCGCTAGCGGCCGCCACCATGGCCATGATCAGTCTGATTGCG
GCGTTAGCGGTAGATTACGTTATCGGCATGGAAAACGCCATGCCGTGGAACCTGCCTGCCGATCTCGCCT
GGTTTAAACGCAACACCTTAAATAAACCCGTGATTATGGGCCGCCATACCTGGGAATCAATCGGTCGTCC
GTTGCCAGGACGCAAAAATATTATCCTCAGCAGTCAACCGAGTACGGACGATCGCGTAACGTGGGTGAAG
TCGGTGGATGAAGCCATCGCGGCGTGTGGTGACGTACCAGAAATCATGGTGATTGGCGGCGGTCGCGTTA
TTGAACAGTTCTTGCCAAAAGCGCAAAAACTGTATCTGACGCATATCGACGCAGAAGTGGAAGGCGACAC
CCATTTCCCGGATTACGAGCCGGATGACTGGGAATCGGTATTCAGCGAATTCCACGATGCTGATGCGCAG
AACTCTCACAGCTATTGCTTTGAGATTCTGGAGCGGCGAGGATCCCTTGCAGAGGCGGCTGCTAAAGCGG
CAGCGGGCTCGAGTGTGGTGAGCAAGGGCGAGGAGCTGTTCACCGGGGTGGTGCCCATCCTGGTCGAGCT
GGACGGCGACGTAAACGGCCACAAGTTCAGCGTGTCCGGCGAGGGCGAGGGCGATGCCACCTACGGCAAG
CTGACCCTGAAGTTCATCTGCACCACCGGCAAGCTGCCCGTGCCCTGGCCCACCCTCGTGACCACCCTGA
CCTACGGCGTGCAGTGCTTCAGCCGCTACCCCGACCACATGAAGCAGCACGACTTCTTCAAGTCCGCCAT
GCCCGAAGGCTACGTCCAGGAGCGCACCATCTTCTTCAAGGACGACGGCAACTACAAGACCCGCGCCGAG
GTGAAGTTCGAGGGCGACACCCTGGTGAACCGCATCGAGCTGAAGGGCATCGACTTCAAGGAGGACGGCA
ACATCCTGGGGCACAAGCTGGAGTACAACTACAACAGCCACAACGTCTATATCATGGCCGACAAGCAGAA
GAACGGCATCAAGGTGAACTTCAAGATCCGCCACAACATCGAGGACGGCAGCGTGCAGCTCGCCGACCAC
TACCAGCAGAACACCCCCATCGGCGACGGCCCCGTGCTGCTGCCCGACAACCACTACCTGAGCACCCAGT
CCGCCCTGAGCAAAGACCCCAACGAGAAGCGCGATCACATGGTCCTGCTGGAGTTCGTGACCGCCGCCGG
GATCACTCTCGGCATGGACGAGCTGTACAAGTCCGGACTCAGATCTCGAGCTCAAGCTTCGAATTCTGCA
GTCGACGGTACCGCGGGCCCGGGATCCACCGGATCTAGATAACTGATCATAATCAGCCATACCACATTTG
TAGAGGTTTTACTTGCTTTAAAAAACCTCCCACACCTCCCCCTGAACCTGAAACATAAAATGAATGCAAT
TGTTGTTGTTAACTTGTTTATTGCAGCTTATAATGGTTACAAATAAAGCAATAGCATCACAAATTTCACA
AATAAAGCATTTTTTTCACTGCATTCTAGTTGTGGTTTGTCCAAACTCATCAATGTATCTTAACGCGTAA
ATTGTAAGCGTTAATATTTTGTTAAAATTCGCGTTAAATTTTTGTTAAATCAGCTCATTTTTTAACCAAT
AGGCCGAAATCGGCAAAATCCCTTATAAATCAAAAGAATAGACCGAGATAGGGT
[37 nt withheld, positions 2295-2331]
AAAGAACGTGGACTCCAACGTCAAAGG
[49 nt withheld, positions 2359-2407]
T
[91 nt withheld, positions 2409-2499]
G
[124 nt withheld, positions 2501-2624]
CAGGTGGCACTTTTCGGGGAAATGTGCGCGGAACCCCTATTTGTTTATTTTTCTAAATACATTCAAATAT
GTATCCGCTCATGAGACAATAACCCTGATAAATGCTTCAATAATATTGAAAAAGGAAGAGTCCTGAGGCG
GAAAGAACCAGCTGTGGAATGTGTGTCAGTTAGGGTGTGGAAAGTCCCCAGGCTCCCCAGCAGGCAGAAG
TATGCAAAGCATGCATCTCAATTAGTCAGCAACCAGGTGTGGAAAGTCCCCAGGCTCCCCAGCAGGCAGA
AGTATGCAAAGCATGCATCTCAATTAGTCAGCAACCATAGTCCCGCCCCTAACTCCGCCCATCCCGCCCC
TAACTCCGCCCAGTTCCGCCCATTCTCCGCCCCATGGCTGACTAATTTTTTTTATTTATGCAGAGGCCGA
GGCCGCCTCGGCCTCTGAGCTATTCCAGAAGTAGTGAGGAGGCTTTTTTGGAGGCCTAGGCTTTTGCAAA
GATCGATCAAGAGACAGGATGAGGATCGTTTCGCATGATTGAACAAGATGGATTGCACGCAGGTTCTCCG
GCCGCTTGGGTGGAGAGGCTATTCGGCTATGACTGGGCACAACAGACAATCGGCTGCTCTGATGCCGCCG
TGTTCCGGCTGTCAGCGCAGGGGCGCCCGGTTCTTTTTGTCAAGACCGACCTGTCCGGTGCCCTGAATGA
ACTGCAAGACGAGGCAGCGCGGCTATCGTGGCTGGCCACGACGGGCGTTCCTTGCGCAGCTGTGCTCGAC
GTTGTCACTGAAGCGGGAAGGGACTGGCTGCTATTGGGCGAAGTGCCGGGGCAGGATCTCCTGTCATCTC
ACCTTGCTCCTGCCGAGAAAGTATCCATCATGGCTGATGCAATGCGGCGGCTGCATACGCTTGATCCGGC
TACCTGCCCATTCGACCACCAAGCGAAACATCGCATCGAGCGAGCACGTACTCGGATGGAAGCCGGTCTT
GTCGATCAGGATGATCTGGACGAAGAGCATCAGGGGCTCGCGCCAGCCGAACTGTTCGCCAGGCTCAAGG
CGAGCATGCCCGACGGCGAGGATCTCGTCGTGACCCATGGCGATGCCTGCTTGCCGAATATCATGGTGGA
AAATGGCCGCTTTTCTGGATTCATCGACTGTGGCCGGCTGGGTGTGGCGGACCGCTATCAGGACATAGCG
TTGGCTACCCGTGATATTGCTGAAGAGCTTGGCGGCGAATGGGCTGACCGCTTCCTCGTGCTTTACGGTA
TCGCCGCTCCCGATTCGCAGCGCATCGCCTTCTATCGCCTTCTTGACGAGTTCTTCTGAGCGGGACTCTG
GGGTTCGAAATGACCGACCAAGCGACGCCCAACCTGCCATCACGAGATTTCGATTCCACCGCCGCCTTCT
ATGAAAGGTTGGGCTTCGGAATCGTTTTCCGGGACGCCGGCTGGATGATCCTCCAGCGCGGGGATCTCAT
GCTGGAGTTCTTCGCCCACCCTAGGGGGAGGCTAACTGAAACACGGAAGGAGACAATACCGGAAGGAACC
CGCGCTATGACGGCAATAAAAAGACAGAATAAAACGCACGGTGTTGGGTCGTTTGTTCATAAACGCGGGG
TTCGGTCCCAGGGCTGGCACTCTGTCGATACCCCACGCCTATTTCCCATGATTCCTTCATATTTGCATAT
ACGATACAAGGCTGTTAGAGAGATAATTGGAATTAATTTGACTGTAAACACAAAGATATTAGTACAAAAT
ACGTGACGTAGAAAGTAATAATTTCTTGGGTAGTTTGCAGTTTTAAAATTATGTTTTAAAATGGACTATC
ATATGCTTACCGTAACTTGAAAGTATTTCGATTTCTTGGCTTTATATATCTTGTGGAAAGGACGAAACAC
CGGCGCAACGCGATCGCGTAAGTTTTAGAGCTAGAAATAGCAAGTTAAAATAAGGCTAGTCCGTTATCAA
CTTGAAAAAGTGGCACCGAGTCGGTGCTTTTTTCCACCGAGACCCCATTGGGGCCAATACGCCCGCGTTT
CTTCCTTTTCCCCACCCCACCCCCCAAGTTCGGGTGAAGGCCCAGGGCTCGCAGCCAACGTCGGGGCGGC
AGGCCCTGCCATAGCCTCAGGTTACTCATATATACTTTAGATTGATTTAAAACTTCATTTTTAATTTAAA
AGGATCTAGGTGAAGATCCTTTTTGATAATCTCATGACCAAAATCCCTTAACGTGAGTTTTCGTTCCACT
GAGCGTCAGACCCCGTAGAAAAGATCAAAGGATCTTCTTGAGATCCTTTTTTTCTGCGCGTAATCTGCTG
CTTGCAAACAAAAAAACCACCGCTACCAGCGGTGGTTTGTTTGCCGGATCAAGAGCTACCAACTCTTTTT
CCGAAGGTAACTGGCTTCAGCAGAGCGCAGATACCAAATACTGTCCTTCTAGTGTAGCCGTAGTTAGGCC
ACCACTTCAAGAACTCTGTAGCACCGCCTACATACCTCGCTCTGCTAATCCTGTTACCAGTGGCTGCTGC
CAGTGGCGATAAGTCGTGTCTTACCGGGTTGGACTCAAGACGATAGTTACCGGATAAGGCGCAGCGGTCG
GGCTGAACGGGGGGTTCGTGCACACAGCCCAGCTTGGAGCGAACGACCTACACCGAACTGAGATACCTAC
AGCGTGAGCTATGAGAAAGCGCCACGCTTCCCGAAGGGAGAAAGGCGGACAGGTATCCGGTAAGCGGCAG
GGTCGGAACAGGAGAGCGCACGAGGGAGCTTCCAGGGGGAAACGCCTGGTATCTTTATAGTCCTGTCGGG
TTTCGCCACCTCTGACTTGAGCGTCGATTTTTGTGATGCTCGTCAGGGGGGCGGAGCCTATGGAAAAACG
CCAGCAACGCGGCCTTTTTACGGTTCCTGGCCTTTTGCTGGCCTTTTGCTCACATGCACAGGCGCAACGC
GATCGCGTAAGGGTTGCATGTTCTTTCCTGCGTTATCCCCTGATTCTGTGGATAACCGTATTACCGCCAT
GCAT
