>Addgene plasmid #80439 | pSc1-DD | addgene partial sequence | sequence record 156555 | CMV-F 5'-CGCAAATGGGCGGTAGGCGTG-3'
AGCAGAGCTGGTTTAGTGAACCGTCAGATCCGCTAGCGGCCGCCACCATGGCCATGATCAGTCTGATTGC
GGCGTTAGCGGTAGATTACGTTATCGGCATGGAAAACGCCATGCCGTGGAACCTGCCTGCCGATCTCGCC
TGGTTTAAACGCAACACCTTAAATAAACCCGTGATTATGGGCCGCCATACCTGGGAATCAATCGGTCGTC
CGTTGCCAGGACGCAAAAATATTATCCTCAGCAGTCAACCGAGTACGGACGATCGCGTAACGTGGGTGAA
GTCGGTGGATGAAGCCATCGCGGCGTGTGGTGACGTACCAGAAATCATGGTGATTGGCGGCGGTCGCGTT
ATTGAACAGTTCTTGCCAAAAGCGCAAAAACTGTATCTGACGCATATCGACGCAGAAGTGGAAGGCGACA
CCCATTTCCCGGATTACGAGCCGGATGACTGGGAATCGGTATTCAGCGAATTCCACGATGCTGATGCGCA
GAACTCTCACAGCTATTGCTTTGAGATTCTGGAGCGGCGAGGATCCCTTGCAGAGGCGGCTGCTAAAGCG
GCAGCGGGCTCGAGTGTGGTGAGCAAGGGCGAGGAGCTGTTCACCGGGGTGGTGCCCATCCTGGTCGAGC
TGGACGGCGACGTAAACGGCCACAAGTTCAGCGTGTCCGGCGAGGGCGAGGGCGATGCCACCTACGGCAA
GCTGACCCTGAAGTTCATCTGCACCACCGGCAAGCTGCCCGTGCCCTGGCCCACCCTCGTGACCACCCTG
ACCTACGGCGTGCAGTGCTTCAGCCGCTACCCCGACCACATGAAGCAGCACGACTTCTT
