>Addgene plasmid #80439 | pSc1-DD | addgene partial sequence | sequence record 156557 | LKO1_5 5'-GACTATCATATGCTTACCGT-3'
AGGACGAAACACCGGCGCAACGCGATCGCGTAAGTTTTAGAGCTAGAAATAGCAAGTTAAAATAAGGCTA
GTCCGTTATCAACTTGAAAAAGTGGCACCGAGTCGGTGCTTTTTTCCACCGAGACCCCATTGGGGCCAAT
ACGCCCGCGTTTCTTCCTTTTCCCCACCCCACCCCCCAAGTTCGGGTGAAGGCCCAGGGCTCGCAGCCAA
CGTCGGGGCGGCAGGCCCTGCCATAGCCTCAGGTTACTCATATATACTTTAGATTGATTTAAAACTTCAT
TTTTAATTTAAAAGGATCTAGGTGAAGATCCTTTTTGATAATCTCATGACCAAAATCCCTTAACGTGAGT
TTTCGTTCCACTGAGCGTCAGACCCCGTAGAAAAGATCAAAGGATCTTCTTGAGATCCTTTTTTTCTGCG
CGTAATCTGCTGCTTGCAAACAAAAAAACCACCGCTACCAGCGGTGGTTTGTTTGCCGGATCAAGAGCTA
CCAACTCTTTTTCCGAAGGTAACTGGCTTCAGCAGAGCGCAGATACCAAATACTGTTCTTCTAGTGTAGC
CGTAGTTAGGCCACCACTTCAAGAACTCTGTAGCACCGCCTACATACCTCGCTCTGCTAATCCTGTTACC
AGTGGCTGCTGCCAGTGGCGATAAGTCGTGTCTTACCGGGTTGGACTCAAGACGATAGTTACCGGATAAG
GCGCAGCGGTCGGGCTGAACGGGGGGTTCGTGCACACAGCCCAGCTTGGAGCGAACGACCTACACCGAAC
TGAGATACCTA
